>Addgene plasmid #234400 | L_EBOSU_MT:1713-2210_Nhis | addgene full sequence | sequence record 469867 | Addgene NGS Result
CGGGATCTCGACGCTCTCCCTTATGCGACTCCTGCATTAGGAAGCAGCCCAGTAGTAGGTTGAGGCCGTT
GAGCACCGCCGCCGCAAGGAATGGTGCATGCAAGGAGATGGCGCCCAACAGTCCCCCGGCCACGGGGCCT
GCCACCATACCCACGCCGAAACAAGCGCTCATGAGCCCGAAGTGGCGAGCCCGATCTTCCCCATCGGTGA
TGTCGGCGATATAGGCGCCAGCAACCGCACCTGTGGCGCCGGTGATGCCGGCCACGATGCGTCCGGCGTA
GAGGATCGAGATCTCGATCCCGCGAAATTAATACGACTCACTATAGGGGAATTGTGAGCGGATAACAATT
CCCCTCTAGAAATAATTTTGTTTAACTTTAAGAAGGAGATATACCATGGGCAGCAGCCATCATCATCATC
ATCACAGCAGCGGCCTGGTTCCGCGTGGTAGTCGTTCCACCCCGACCAGCGCCACCGAGCCGCCTACCAA
GATGTATGAAGGCTCCACGACGCACCAAGGTAAATTGACAGACACCCACCTGGACGAAGATCACAACGCC
AAAGAGTTCCCAAGCAACCCGCATCGCTTGGTGGTGCCGTTTTTCAAATTGACCAAAGATGGTGAGTACA
GCATCGAACCGAGCCCAGAGGAAAGCCGTAGCAACATTAAGGGTCTGTTACAACACTTACGCACCATGGT
TGATACCACGATCTACTGCAGATTCACCGGCATCGTTAGCAGCATGCATTATAAGCTCGACGAGGTGCTG
TGGGAATACAACAAATTTGAGAGCGCCGTTACGCTGGCGGAGGGTGAAGGTAGCGGCGCACTATTACTTA
TCCAGAAGTATGGCGTTAAAAAATTGTTTCTGAATACGCTCGCGACCGAGCACTCCATTGAAAGTGAGGT
CATCAGCGGCTACACGACTCCGCGTATGCTGCTGCCGATTATGCCGAAGACCCACCGTGGTGAGCTGGAA
GTCATCCTGAATAACTCCGCGAGCCAGATTACTGACATTACCCACCGCGATTGGTTTAGCAACCAGAAAA
ACCGTATCCCGAATGACGCTGATATCATCACCATGGATGCGGAAACCACCGAAAATTTGGACCGCAGCCG
TTTGTACGAAGCAGTTTATACCATTATCTGCAATCACATTAACCCGAAAACCCTGAAAGTCGTGATCCTG
AAGGTATTTCTGTCTGACTTAGACGGCATGTGTTGGATTAACAACTATCTCGCTCCGATGTTCGGTTCTG
GTTACCTGATTAAGCCGATTACCAGCTCCGCTAAGTCTTCGGAATGGTATTTGTGCCTGTCCAACCTGCT
GAGCACCCTGCGTACCACGCAACATCAGACGCAAGCGAATTGCCTGCATGTTGTGCAATGCGCACTACAG
CAGCAGGTTCAGCGTGGTTCGTACTGGCTGTCGCACCTTACCAAATATACCACCAGCCGTCTGCACAATT
CCTACATCGCGTTTGGTTTCCCGTCCCTGGAGAAAGTGCTGTACCACCGCTATAATCTTGTGGACTCACG
CAACGGCCCGTTGGTTTCCATCACCCGCCATCTGGCGTTGCTGCAAACCGAGATCCGTGAACTGGTGACT
GACTACAACCAGCTGCGTCAGTCCCGCACGCAAACCTATCATTTTATCAAGACGTCCAAAGGCCGTATTA
CTAAGCTTGTCAACGATTACCTGCGTTTCGAGCTGGTGATCCGCGCGCTGAAGAACAACTCCACCTGGCA
TCATGAATTGTACCTGCTGCCGGAGTTAATTGGCGTGTGCCATCGCTTCAACCACACCCGTAATTGTACC
TGTAGCGAACGTTTCCTGGTTCAAACGCTGTACCTCCACCGCATGAGCGATGCGGAGATTAAGTTGATGG
ATCGTTTGACCAGCCTGGTGAATATGTTTCCGGAGGGTTTCCGTTCTTCTAGCGTTTGATGACGAAGCTT
GCGGCCGCACTCGAGCACCACCACCACCACCACTGAGATCCGGCTGCTAACAAAGCCCGAAAGGAAGCTG
AGTTGGCTGCTGCCACCGCTGAGCAATAACTAGCATAACCCCTTGGGGCCTCTAAACGGGTCTTGAGGGG
TTTTTTGCTGAAAGGAGGAACTATATCCGGATTGGCGAATGGG
[124 nt withheld, positions 2144-2267]
C
[91 nt withheld, positions 2269-2359]
A
[49 nt withheld, positions 2361-2409]
CCTTTGACGTTGGAGTCCACGTTCTTTAATAGTGGACTCTTGTTCCAAACTGGAACAACACTCAACCCTA
TCTCGGTCTATTCTTTTGATTTATAAGGGATTTTGCCGATTTCGGCCTATTGGTTAAAAAATGAGCTGAT
TTAACAAAAATTTAACGCGAATTTTAACAAAATATTAACGCTTACAATTTAGGTGGCACTTTTCGGGGAA
ATGTGCGCGGAACCCCTATTTGTTTATTTTTCTAAATACATTCAAATATGTATCCGCTCATGAATTAATT
CTTAGAAAAACTCATCGAGCATCAAATGAAACTGCAATTTATTCATATCAGGATTATCAATACCATATTT
TTGAAAAAGCCGTTTCTGTAATGAAGGAGAAAACTCACCGAGGCAGTTCCATAGGATGGCAAGATCCTGG
TATCGGTCTGCGATTCCGACTCGTCCAACATCAATACAACCTATTAATTTCCCCTCGTCAAAAATAAGGT
TATCAAGTGAGAAATCACCATGAGTGACGACTGAATCCGGTGAGAATGGCAAAAGTTTATGCATTTCTTT
CCAGACTTGTTCAACAGGCCAGCCATTACGCTCGTCATCAAAATCACTCGCATCAACCAAACCGTTATTC
ATTCGTGATTGCGCCTGAGCGAGACGAAATACGCGATCGCTGTTAAAAGGACAATTACAAACAGGAATCG
AATGCAACCGGCGCAGGAACACTGCCAGCGCATCAACAATATTTTCACCTGAATCAGGATATTCTTCTAA
TACCTGGAATGCTGTTTTCCCGGGGATCGCAGTGGTGAGTAACCATGCATCATCAGGAGTACGGATAAAA
TGCTTGATGGTCGGAAGAGGCATAAATTCCGTCAGCCAGTTTAGTCTGACCATCTCATCTGTAACATCAT
TGGCAACGCTACCTTTGCCATGTTTCAGAAACAACTCTGGCGCATCGGGCTTCCCATACAATCGATAGAT
TGTCGCACCTGATTGCCCGACATTATCGCGAGCCCATTTATACCCATATAAATCAGCATCCATGTTGGAA
TTTAATCGCGGCCTAGAGCAAGACGTTTCCCGTTGAATATGGCTCATAACACCCCTTGTATTACTGTTTA
TGTAAGCAGACAGTTTTATTGTTCATGACCAAAATCCCTTAACGTGAGTTTTCGTTCCACTGAGCGTCAG
ACCCCGTAGAAAAGATCAAAGGATCTTCTTGAGATCCTTTTTTTCTGCGCGTAATCTGCTGCTTGCAAAC
AAAAAAACCACCGCTACCAGCGGTGGTTTGTTTGCCGGATCAAGAGCTACCAACTCTTTTTCCGAAGGTA
ACTGGCTTCAGCAGAGCGCAGATACCAAATACTGTCCTTCTAGTGTAGCCGTAGTTAGGCCACCACTTCA
AGAACTCTGTAGCACCGCCTACATACCTCGCTCTGCTAATCCTGTTACCAGTGGCTGCTGCCAGTGGCGA
TAAGTCGTGTCTTACCGGGTTGGACTCAAGACGATAGTTACCGGATAAGGCGCAGCGGTCGGGCTGAACG
GGGGGTTCGTGCACACAGCCCAGCTTGGAGCGAACGACCTACACCGAACTGAGATACCTACAGCGTGAGC
TATGAGAAAGCGCCACGCTTCCCGAAGGGAGAAAGGCGGACAGGTATCCGGTAAGCGGCAGGGTCGGAAC
AGGAGAGCGCACGAGGGAGCTTCCAGGGGGAAACGCCTGGTATCTTTATAGTCCTGTCGGGTTTCGCCAC
CTCTGACTTGAGCGTCGATTTTTGTGATGCTCGTCAGGGGGGCGGAGCCTATGGAAAAACGCCAGCAACG
CGGCCTTTTTACGGTTCCTGGCCTTTTGCTGGCCTTTTGCTCACATGTTCTTTCCTGCGTTATCCCCTGA
TTCTGTGGATAACCGTATTACCGCCTTTGAGTGAGCTGATACCGCTCGCCGCAGCCGAACGACCGAGCGC
AGCGAGTCAGTGAGCGAGGAAGCGGAAGAGCGCCTGATGCGGTATTTTCTCCTTACGCATCTGTGCGGTA
TTTCACACCGCAATGGTGCACTCTCAGTACAATCTGCTCTGATGCCGCATAGTTAAGCCAGTATACACTC
CGCTATCGCTACGTGACTGGGTCATGGCTGCGCCCCGACACCCGCCAACACCCGCTGACGCGCCCTGACG
GGCTTGTCTGCTCCCGGCATCCGCTTACAGACAAGCTGTGACCGTCTCCGGGAGCTGCATGTGTCAGAGG
TTTTCACCGTCATCACCGAAACGCGCGAGGCAGCTGCGGTAAAGCTCATCAGCGTGGTCGTGAAGCGATT
CACAGATGTCTGCCTGTTCATCCGCGTCCAGCTCGTTGAGTTTCTCCAGAAGCGTTAATGTCTGGCTTCT
GATAAAGCGGGCCATGTTAAGGGCGGTTTTTTCCTGTTTGGTCACTGATGCCTCCGTGTAAGGGGGATTT
CTGTTCATGGGGGTAATGATACCGATGAAACGAGAGAGGATGCTCACGATACGGGTTACTGATGATGAAC
ATGCCCGGTTACTGGAACGTTGTGAGGGTAAACAACTGGCGGTATGGATGCGGCGGGACCAGAGAAAAAT
CACTCAGGGTCAATGCCAGCGCTTCGTTAATACAGATGTAGGTGTTCCACAGGGTAGCCAGCAGCATCCT
GCGATGCAGATCCGGAACATAATGGTGCAGGGCGCTGACTTCCGCGTTTCCAGACTTTACGAAACACGGA
AACCGAAGACCATTCATGTTGTTGCTCAGGTCGCAGACGTTTTGCAGCAGCAGTCGCTTCACGTTCGCTC
GCGTATCGGTGATTCATTCTGCTAACCAGTAAGGCAACCCCGCCAGCCTAGCCGGGTCCTCAACGACAGG
AGCACGATCATGCGCACCCGTGGGGCCGCCATGCCGGCGATAATGGCCTGCTTCTCGCCGAAACGTTTGG
TGGCGGGACCAGTGACGAAGGCTTGAGCGAGGGCGTGCAAGATTCCGAATACCGCAAGCGACAGGCCGAT
CATCGTCGCGCTCCAGCGAAAGCGGTCCTCGCCGAAAATGACCCAGAGCGCTGCCGGCACCTGTCCTACG
AGTTGCATGATAAAGAAGACAGTCATAAGTGCGGCGACGATAGTCATGCCCCGCGCCCACCGGAAGGAGC
TGACTGGGTTGAAGGCTCTCAAGGGCATCGGTCGAGATCCCGGTGCCTAATGAGTGAGCTAACTTACATT
AATTGCGTTGCGCTCACTGCCCGCTTTCCAGTCGGGAAACCTGTCGTGCCAGCTGCATTAATGAATCGGC
CAACGCGCGGGGAGAGGCGGTTTGCGTATTGGGCGCCAGGGTGGTTTTTCTTTTCACCAGTGAGACGGGC
AACAGCTGATTGCCCTTCACCGCCTGGCCCTGAGAGAGTTGCAGCAAGCGGTCCACGCTGGTTTGCCCCA
GCAGGCGAAAATCCTGTTTGATGGTGGTTAACGGCGGGATATAACATGAGCTGTCTTCGGTATCGTCGTA
TCCCACTACCGAGATATCCGCACCAACGCGCAGCCCGGACTCGGTAATGGCGCGCATTGCGCCCAGCGCC
ATCTGATCGTTGGCAACCAGCATCGCAGTGGGAACGATGCCCTCATTCAGCATTTGCATGGTTTGTTGAA
AACCGGACATGGCACTCCAGTCGCCTTCCCGTTCCGCTATCGGCTGAATTTGATTGCGAGTGAGATATTT
ATGCCAGCCAGCCAGACGCAGACGCGCCGAGACAGAACTTAATGGGCCCGCTAACAGCGCGATTTGCTGG
TGACCCAATGCGACCAGATGCTCCACGCCCAGTCGCGTACCGTCTTCATGGGAGAAAATAATACTGTTGA
TGGGTGTCTGGTCAGAGACATCAAGAAATAACGCCGGAACATTAGTGCAGGCAGCTTCCACAGCAATGGC
ATCCTGGTCATCCAGCGGATAGTTAATGATCAGCCCACTGACGCGTTGCGCGAGAAGATTGTGCACCGCC
GCTTTACAGGCTTCGACGCCGCTTCGTTCTACCATCGACACCACCACGCTGGCACCCAGTTGATCGGCGC
GAGATTTAATCGCCGCGACAATTTGCGACGGCGCGTGCAGGGCCAGACTGGAGGTGGCAACGCCAATCAG
CAACGACTGTTTGCCCGCCAGTTGTTGTGCCACGCGGTTGGGAATGTAATTCAGCTCCGCCATCGCCGCT
TCCACTTTTTCCCGCGTTTTCGCAGAAACGTGGCTGGCCTGGTTCACCACGCGGGAAACGGTCTGATAAG
AGACACCGGCATACTCTGCGACATCGTATAACGTTACTGGTTTCACATTCACCACCCTGAATTGACTCTC
TTCCGGGCGCTATCATGCCATACCGCGAAAGGTTTTGCGCCATTCGATGGTGTC
Features (pLannotate 1.2.2; 20 found; start..end, strand, type, name):
      8..287     -  CDS            TcR (fragment): tetracycline efflux protein; tet; confers resistance to tetracycline
    309..327     +  promoter       T7 promoter: promoter for bacteriophage T7 RNA polymerase
    328..352     +  protein_bind   lac operator: The lac repressor binds to the lac operator to inhibit transcription in E. coli. This inhibition can be relieved by adding lactose or isopropyl-β-D-thiogalactopyranoside (IPTG). lac repressor encoded by lacI
    367..389     +  RBS            RBS: efficient ribosome binding site from bacteriophage T7 gene 10 (Olins and Rangwala, 1989)
    408..424     +  CDS            capTEV™ (fragment): composite tag for in vivo biotinylation, TEV protease cleavage, and 6xHis tagging
    582..1928    +  CDS            L (fragment): L_EBOZM - Experimental evidence at protein level: Swiss-Prot protein existence level 1. RNA-directed RNA polymerase that catalyzes the replication of viral genomic RNA. The template is composed of the viral RNA tightly encapsidated by the nucleoprotein (N). The replicase mode is dependent on intracellular N protein concentration. In this mode, the polymerase replicates the whole viral genome without recognizing transcriptional signals, and the replicated genome is not caped or polyadenylated. From Zaire ebolavirus (strain Mayinga-76) (ZEBOV) (Zaire Ebola virus).
   1976..1993    +  CDS            9xHis (fragment): 9xHis affinity tag
   2003..2052    +  CDS            SET1 (fragment): solubility-enhancement tag derived from T7 phage gene 10B
   2060..2107    +  terminator     T7 terminator: transcription terminator for bacteriophage T7 RNA polymerase
   2144..2572    +  rep_origin     f1 ori (sequence partly withheld): f1 bacteriophage origin of replication; arrow indicates direction of (+) strand synthesis
   2625..2682    +  promoter       AmpR promoter (fragment): bla
   2691..3506    -  CDS            KanR: aminoglycoside phosphotransferase; aph(3')-Ia; confers resistance to kanamycin in bacteria or G418 (Geneticin®) in eukaryotes
   3628..4216    +  rep_origin     ori: high-copy-number ColE1/pMB1/pBR322/pUC origin of replication
   4402..4541    -  misc_feature   bom: basis of mobility region from pBR322
   4643..4834    -  CDS            rop: Rop protein, which maintains plasmids at low copy number; rop
   4851..5231    +  CDS            YPB1_ECOLX: Protein predicted: Swiss-Prot protein existence level 4. From Escherichia coli.
   5303..5594    -  CDS            TcR (fragment): tetracycline efflux protein; tet; confers resistance to tetracycline
   5609..5630    -  protein_bind   CAP binding site: CAP binding activates transcription in the presence of cAMP. E. coli catabolite activator protein
   5643..6725    -  CDS            lacI: lac repressor; lacI; The lac repressor binds to the lac operator to inhibit transcription in E. coli. This inhibition can be relieved by adding lactose or isopropyl-β-D-thiogalactopyranoside (IPTG).
   6726..6803    -  promoter       lacI promoter: lacI
