[The description below was written by a language model from this plasmid's Addgene catalogue record and pLannotate feature annotations shown in this document.]
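Description:
L_EBOSU_MT:1713-2210_Nhis is a bacterial expression plasmid built on the pET28a-LIC backbone and intended to produce a fragment of an ebolavirus L protein for structure determination. The name indicates that the insert spans residues 1713–2210 of L, the large RNA-directed RNA polymerase of the virus. "MT" presumably denotes the methyltransferase region, although the record does not spell this out, and the catalogue entry itself cautions that the full coding region is not present. The species is listed as Zaire ebolavirus, and the automated annotation matches only part of the insert to the Zaire Mayinga-76 L protein. The "EBOSU" label may point to a different ebolavirus strain, so the exact source strain is not resolved by the record.

Expression is driven by a T7 promoter with an adjacent lac operator and the T7 gene 10 ribosome binding site, and it ends at the T7 terminator. The plasmid-borne lacI gene supplies repressor, so transcription is IPTG-inducible in E. coli hosts that provide T7 RNA polymerase. The fragment carries an N-terminal hexahistidine tag followed by a thrombin cleavage site, which allows metal-affinity purification and subsequent tag removal. The short "capTEV", "9xHis" and "SET1" hits flanking the insert appear to be partial matches to vector-derived His-tag and linker sequence rather than intact functional tags.

The plasmid is selected with kanamycin through the aph(3')-Ia gene and replicates from a pBR322-type origin. The accompanying rop and bom elements are consistent with the recorded low copy number. An f1 origin is also present, and the tetracycline-resistance fragments are non-functional backbone remnants.
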