Addgene plasmid #234400: L_EBOSU_MT:1713-2210_Nhis
Purpose: Bacterial expression for structure determination. May not contain entire coding region of gene.
Depositing lab: Cheryl Arrowsmith. Depositing organization: University of Toronto.
Backbone
  Vector backbone: pET28a-LIC
  Vector type: Bacterial Expression
  Selectable markers: Low Copy
Growth in bacteria
  Bacterial resistance: Kanamycin, 50 μg/mL
  Growth temperature: 37°C
  Growth strain: DH5alpha
  Copy number: Low Copy
Gene/Insert
  Gene/Insert name: L_EBOSU
  Species: Zaire ebolavirus
  Promoter: T7
  Tag / fusion protein: MGSSHHHHHHSSGLVPRGS (N terminal on insert)
  Cloning method: Unknown
  Sequencing primers: 5′ T7; 3′ T7-term
Terms and licenses: Academic/Nonprofit Terms; Industry Terms: Not Available to Industry
How to cite: L_EBOSU_MT:1713-2210_Nhis was a gift from Cheryl Arrowsmith (Addgene plasmid # 234400 ; http://n2t.net/addgene:234400 ; RRID:Addgene_234400)
